Addgene plasmid #221685: pcDNA3.1-Myc-BirA*-RNF8-C403S
Purpose: Mammalian expression of Myc-tagged BirA*-RNF8 (C403S) fusion protein for BioID
Depositing lab: Derrick Sek Tong Ong. Depositing organization: National University of Singapore. Publication: CAMK2D serves as a molecular scaffold for RNF8-MAD2 complex to induce mitotic checkpoint in glioma. Chuah YH, Tay EXY, Grinchuk OV, Yoon J, Feng J, Kannan S, Robert M, Jakhar R, Liang Y, Lee BWL, Wang LC, Lim YT, Zhao T, Sobota RM, Lu G, Low BC, Crasta KC, Verma CS, Lin Z, Ong DST. Cell Death Differ. 2023 Aug;30(8):1973-1987. doi: 10.1038/s41418-023-01192-3. Epub 2023 Jul 19. PubMed 37468549.
Backbone
  Vector backbone: pcDNA3.1 mycBioID
  Vector type: Mammalian Expression
Growth in bacteria
  Bacterial resistance: Ampicillin, 100 μg/mL
  Growth temperature: 37°C
  Growth strain: DH5alpha
  Copy number: High Copy
Gene/Insert
  Gene/Insert name: RNF8
  Species: H. sapiens (human)
  Mutation: C403S
  Entrez Gene: RNF8 (a.k.a. hRNF8)
  Cloning method: Restriction Enzyme; 5′ cloning site XhoI (unknown if destroyed); 3′ cloning site EcoRI (unknown if destroyed)
Terms and licenses: Academic/Nonprofit Terms; Industry Terms: Not Available to Industry
Depositor comments: This is a mutated version of plasmid #221683.
How to cite: pcDNA3.1-Myc-BirA*-RNF8-C403S was a gift from Derrick Sek Tong Ong (Addgene plasmid # 221685 ; http://n2t.net/addgene:221685 ; RRID:Addgene_221685)
