[The description below was written by a language model from this plasmid's Addgene catalogue record and pLannotate feature annotations shown in this document.]
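Description:
pcDNA3.1-Myc-BirA*-RNF8-C403S is a 7.8 kb mammalian expression plasmid built on the pcDNA3.1 mycBioID backbone and designed for proximity-dependent biotin labelling (BioID). It is propagated in E. coli at high copy from a ColE1/pUC-type origin under ampicillin selection (β-lactamase with its own promoter). It also carries an f1 origin for single-stranded DNA production. For selection in mammalian cells, an SV40 enhancer/early promoter drives a neomycin phosphotransferase gene followed by an SV40 polyadenylation signal, which permits G418 selection of stable transfectants. Short annotated fragments (bom, ble, lac promoter/operator, lacI, a small HIV-1 LTR-like match near the CMV promoter) appear to be backbone remnants or partial matches with no evident role in expression of the fusion.

The expression cassette uses the human CMV immediate-early enhancer and promoter, followed by a T7 promoter, to drive a single fusion open reading frame terminated by the bovine growth hormone polyadenylation signal. The fusion consists of BirA(R118G), the promiscuous E. coli biotin ligase mutant known as BirA*, placed directly upstream of human RNF8, which was cloned between XhoI and EcoRI sites. The catalogue entry describes an N-terminal Myc tag, but the feature table does not annotate it separately. RNF8 is an E3 ubiquitin ligase involved in DNA damage signalling, and this version carries a C403S substitution; the record notes only that it is a mutated derivative of a companion plasmid and does not state the functional consequence of the change. In cells, the BirA* moiety biotinylates proteins near the RNF8 bait, so these can be captured and identified. The mutant fusion would allow comparison with the parental RNF8 construct.
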