Features (pLannotate 1.2.2; 21 found; start..end, strand, type, name):
    194..782     -  rep_origin     ori: high-copy-number ColE1/pMB1/pBR322/pUC origin of replication
    953..1813    -  CDS            AmpR: β-lactamase; bla; confers resistance to ampicillin, carbenicillin, and related antibiotics
   1814..1918    -  promoter       AmpR promoter: bla
   1977..2029    -  misc_feature   bom (fragment): basis of mobility region from pBR322
   2184..2563    +  enhancer       CMV enhancer: human cytomegalovirus immediate early enhancer
   2564..2767    +  promoter       CMV promoter: human cytomegalovirus (CMV) immediate early promoter
   2763..2796    +  LTR            5' LTR (truncated) (fragment): truncated 5' long terminal repeat (LTR) from HIV-1
   2812..2830    +  promoter       T7 promoter: promoter for bacteriophage T7 RNA polymerase
   2890..3849    +  CDS            BirA(R118G): promiscuous R118G mutant of the E. coli biotin protein ligase (Cronan, 2005) also known as BirA* or BioID
   3856..5307    +  CDS            RNF8: RNF8_HUMAN - Also known as KIAA0646. Experimental evidence at protein level: Swiss-Prot protein existence level 1. E3 ubiquitin-protein ligase that plays a key role in DNA damage signaling via 2 distinct roles: by mediating the 'Lys-63'-linked ubiquitination of histones H2A and H2AX and promoting the recruitment of DNA repair proteins at double-strand breaks (DSBs) sites, and by catalyzing 'Lys-48'-linked ubiquitination to remove target proteins from DNA damage sites. Following DNA DSBs, it is recruited to the sites of damage by ATM-phosphorylated MDC1 and catalyzes the 'Lys-63'-linked ubiquit
   5384..5608    +  polyA_signal   bGH poly(A) signal: bovine growth hormone polyadenylation signal
   5612..5633    +  promoter       SV40 promoter (fragment): SV40 enhancer and early promoter
   5654..6082    +  rep_origin     f1 ori (sequence partly withheld): f1 bacteriophage origin of replication; arrow indicates direction of (+) strand synthesis
   6096..6425    +  promoter       SV40 promoter: SV40 enhancer and early promoter
   6492..7283    +  CDS            neo: KKA2_KLEPN - Also known as kan, nptII. Experimental evidence at protein level: Swiss-Prot protein existence level 1. Resistance to kanamycin, neomycin, paromomycin, ribostamycin, butirosin and gentamicin B. From Klebsiella pneumoniae.
   7307..7465    +  CDS            ble (fragment): BLE_KLEPN - Experimental evidence at protein level: Swiss-Prot protein existence level 1. Binding protein with a strong affinity to the bleomycin family of antibiotics. Binds to CL990; an antimitotic-antibiotic compound. From Klebsiella pneumoniae.
   7460..7581    +  polyA_signal   SV40 poly(A) signal: SV40 polyadenylation signal
   7654..7670    -  protein_bind   lac operator: The lac repressor binds to the lac operator to inhibit transcription in E. coli. This inhibition can be relieved by adding lactose or isopropyl-β-D-thiogalactopyranoside (IPTG). lac repressor encoded by lacI
   7678..7708    -  promoter       lac promoter: promoter for the E. coli lac operon
   7723..7744    -  protein_bind   CAP binding site: CAP binding activates transcription in the presence of cAMP. E. coli catabolite activator protein
   7757..11      -  CDS            lacI (fragment) (across the origin): lac repressor; lacI; The lac repressor binds to the lac operator to inhibit transcription in E. coli. This inhibition can be relieved by adding lactose or isopropyl-β-D-thiogalactopyranoside (IPTG).
>Addgene plasmid #221685 | pcDNA3.1-Myc-BirA*-RNF8-C403S | addgene full sequence | sequence record 442605 | Addgene NGS Result
GTATTGGGCGCTCTTCCGCTTCCTCGCTCACTGACTCGCTGCGCTCGGTCGTTCGGCTGCGGCGAGCGGT
ATCAGCTCACTCAAAGGCGGTAATACGGTTATCCACAGAATCAGGGGATAACGCAGGAAAGAACATGTGA
GCAAAAGGCCAGCAAAAGGCCAGGAACCGTAAAAAGGCCGCGTTGCTGGCGTTTTTCCATAGGCTCCGCC
CCCCTGACGAGCATCACAAAAATCGACGCTCAAGTCAGAGGTGGCGAAACCCGACAGGACTATAAAGATA
CCAGGCGTTTCCCCCTGGAAGCTCCCTCGTGCGCTCTCCTGTTCCGACCCTGCCGCTTACCGGATACCTG
TCCGCCTTTCTCCCTTCGGGAAGCGTGGCGCTTTCTCATAGCTCACGCTGTAGGTATCTCAGTTCGGTGT
AGGTCGTTCGCTCCAAGCTGGGCTGTGTGCACGAACCCCCCGTTCAGCCCGACCGCTGCGCCTTATCCGG
TAACTATCGTCTTGAGTCCAACCCGGTAAGACACGACTTATCGCCACTGGCAGCAGCCACTGGTAACAGG
ATTAGCAGAGCGAGGTATGTAGGCGGTGCTACAGAGTTCTTGAAGTGGTGGCCTAACTACGGCTACACTA
GAAGAACAGTATTTGGTATCTGCGCTCTGCTGAAGCCAGTTACCTTCGGAAAAAGAGTTGGTAGCTCTTG
ATCCGGCAAACAAACCACCGCTGGTAGCGGTGGTTTTTTTGTTTGCAAGCAGCAGATTACGCGCAGAAAA
AAAGGATCTCAAGAAGATCCTTTGATCTTTTCTACGGGGTCTGACGCTCAGTGGAACGAAAACTCACGTT
AAGGGATTTTGGTCATGAGATTATCAAAAAGGATCTTCACCTAGATCCTTTTAAATTAAAAATGAAGTTT
TAAATCAATCTAAAGTATATATGAGTAAACTTGGTCTGACAGTTACCAATGCTTAATCAGTGAGGCACCT
ATCTCAGCGATCTGTCTATTTCGTTCATCCATAGTTGCCTGACTCCCCGTCGTGTAGATAACTACGATAC
GGGAGGGCTTACCATCTGGCCCCAGTGCTGCAATGATACCGCGAGACCCACGCTCACCGGCTCCAGATTT
ATCAGCAATAAACCAGCCAGCCGGAAGGGCCGAGCGCAGAAGTGGTCCTGCAACTTTATCCGCCTCCATC
CAGTCTATTAATTGTTGCCGGGAAGCTAGAGTAAGTAGTTCGCCAGTTAATAGTTTGCGCAACGTTGTTG
CCATTGCTACAGGCATCGTGGTGTCACGCTCGTCGTTTGGTATGGCTTCATTCAGCTCCGGTTCCCAACG
ATCAAGGCGAGTTACATGATCCCCCATGTTGTGCAAAAAAGCGGTTAGCTCCTTCGGTCCTCCGATCGTT
GTCAGAAGTAAGTTGGCCGCAGTGTTATCACTCATGGTTATGGCAGCACTGCATAATTCTCTTACTGTCA
TGCCATCCGTAAGATGCTTTTCTGTGACTGGTGAGTACTCAACCAAGTCATTCTGAGAATAGTGTATGCG
GCGACCGAGTTGCTCTTGCCCGGCGTCAATACGGGATAATACCGCGCCACATAGCAGAACTTTAAAAGTG
CTCATCATTGGAAAACGTTCTTCGGGGCGAAAACTCTCAAGGATCTTACCGCTGTTGAGATCCAGTTCGA
TGTAACCCACTCGTGCACCCAACTGATCTTCAGCATCTTTTACTTTCACCAGCGTTTCTGGGTGAGCAAA
AACAGGAAGGCAAAATGCCGCAAAAAAGGGAATAAGGGCGACACGGAAATGTTGAATACTCATACTCTTC
CTTTTTCAATATTATTGAAGCATTTATCAGGGTTATTGTCTCATGAGCGGATACATATTTGAATGTATTT
AGAAAAATAAACAAATAGGGGTTCCGCGCACATTTCCCCGAAAAGTGCCACCTGACGTCGACGGATCGGG
AGATCTCCCGATCCCCTATGGTGCACTCTCAGTACAATCTGCTCTGATGCCGCATAGTTAAGCCAGTATC
TGCTCCCTGCTTGTGTGTTGGAGGTCGCTGAGTAGTGCGCGAGCAAAATTTAAGCTACAACAAGGCAAGG
CTTGACCGACAATTGCATGAAGAATCTGCTTAGGGTTAGGCGTTTTGCGCTGCTTCGCGATGTACGGGCC
AGATATACGCGTTGACATTGATTATTGACTAGTTATTAATAGTAATCAATTACGGGGTCATTAGTTCATA
GCCCATATATGGAGTTCCGCGTTACATAACTTACGGTAAATGGCCCGCCTGGCTGACCGCCCAACGACCC
CCGCCCATTGACGTCAATAATGACGTATGTTCCCATAGTAACGCCAATAGGGACTTTCCATTGACGTCAA
TGGGTGGAGTATTTACGGTAAACTGCCCACTTGGCAGTACATCAAGTGTATCATATGCCAAGTACGCCCC
CTATTGACGTCAATGACGGTAAATGGCCCGCCTGGCATTATGCCCAGTACATGACCTTATGGGACTTTCC
TACTTGGCAGTACATCTACGTATTAGTCATCGCTATTACCATGGTGATGCGGTTTTGGCAGTACATCAAT
GGGCGTGGATAGCGGTTTGACTCACGGGGATTTCCAAGTCTCCACCCCATTGACGTCAATGGGAGTTTGT
TTTGGCACCAAAATCAACGGGACTTTCCAAAATGTCGTAACAACTCCGCCCCATTGACGCAAATGGGCGG
TAGGCGTGTACGGTGGGAGGTCTATATAAGCAGAGCTCTCTGGCTAACTAGAGAACCCACTGCTTACTGG
CTTATCGAAATTAATACGACTCACTATAGGGAGACCCAAGCTGGCTAGCCACCATGGAACAAAAACTCAT
CTCAGAAGAGGATCTCGACAAGGACAACACCGTGCCCCTGAAGCTGATCGCCCTGCTGGCCAACGGCGAG
TTCCACTCTGGCGAGCAGCTGGGAGAGACCCTGGGAATGAGCAGAGCCGCCATCAACAAGCACATCCAGA
CACTGAGAGACTGGGGAGTGGACGTGTTCACCGTGCCTGGCAAGGGCTACAGCCTGCCTGAGCCTATCCA
GCTGCTGAACGCCAAGCAGATCCTGGGACAGCTGGATGGCGGAAGCGTGGCCGTGCTGCCTGTGATCGAC
TCCACCAATCAGTACCTGCTGGACAGAATCGGAGAGCTGAAGTCCGGCGACGCCTGCATCGCCGAGTACC
AGCAGGCTGGCAGAGGAGGCAGAGGACGGAAGTGGTTCAGCCCATTCGGAGCCAACCTGTACCTGTCCAT
GTTCTGGAGACTGGAGCAGGGACCTGCTGCTGCCATCGGACTGAGTCTGGTGATCGGAATCGTGATGGCC
GAGGTGCTGAGAAAGCTGGGAGCCGACAAGGTGAGAGTGAAGTGGCCTAATGACCTGTACCTCCAGGACC
GCAAGCTGGCTGGCATCCTGGTGGAGCTGACAGGCAAGACAGGCGATGCCGCTCAGATCGTGATCGGAGC
CGGAATCAACATGGCCATGAGAAGAGTGGAGGAGAGCGTGGTGAACCAGGGCTGGATCACCCTGCAGGAG
GCTGGCATCAACCTGGACCGGAACACCCTGGCCGCCATGCTGATCAGAGAGCTGAGAGCCGCTCTGGAGC
TGTTCGAGCAGGAGGGACTGGCTCCTTACCTGAGCAGATGGGAGAAGCTGGACAACTTCATCAACAGACC
TGTGAAGCTGATCATCGGCGACAAGGAAATCTTCGGCATCTCCAGAGGAATCGACAAGCAGGGAGCTCTG
CTGCTGGAGCAGGACGGAATCATCAAGCCCTGGATGGGCGGAGAAATCTCCCTGAGAAGCGCAGAGAAGC
TCGAGGGGGAGCCCGGCTTCTTCGTCACAGGAGACCGCGCCGGTGGCCGGAGCTGGTGCCTGCGGCGGGT
GGGGATGAGCGCCGGGTGGCTGCTGCTGGAAGATGGGTGCGAGGTGACTGTAGGACGAGGATTTGGTGTC
ACATACCAACTGGTATCAAAAATCTGCCCCCTGATGATTTCTCGAAACCACTGTGTTTTGAAGCAGAATC
CTGAGGGCCAATGGACAATTATGGACAACAAGAGTCTAAATGGTGTTTGGCTGAACAGAGCGCGTCTGGA
ACCTTTAAGGGTCTATTCCATTCATCAGGGAGACTACATCCAACTTGGAGTGCCTCTGGAAAATAAGGAG
AATGCGGAGTATGAATATGAAGTTACTGAAGAAGACTGGGAGACAATATATCCTTGTCTTTCCCCAAAGA
ATGACCAAATGATAGAAAAAAATAAGGAATTGAGAACTAAAAGGAAATTCAGTTTGGATGAATTAGCAGG
TCCTGGAGCTGAAGGCCCCTCAAATTTGAAATCCAAAATAAATAAAGTGTCTTGTGAATCTGGTCAGCCA
GTGAAATCACAGGGGAAAGGTGAAGTGGCCAGTACACCCTCTGACAATTTGGATCCTAAGTTGACTGCCC
TTGAGCCAAGTAAGACCACAGGGGCTCCCATTTACCCTGGCTTCCCCAAAGTCACAGAGGTTCATCATGA
GCAGAAAGCCTCAAACTCTTCAGCATCTCAGAGAAGCTTACAGATGTTTAAGGTGACCATGTCCAGGATT
CTGAGGCTCAAAATACAGATGCAGGAAAAACATGAAGCCGTTATGAATGTGAAAAAGCAGACCCAAAAGG
GGAACTCAAAGAAAGTTGTGCAAATGGAGCAGGAACTTCAGGACTTACAGTCCCAGCTGTGTGCAGAGCA
GGCTCAGCAGCAGGCAAGAGTGGAGCAACTAGAGAAGACTTTCCAGGAAGAGGAACAGCATCTTCAGGGT
TTGGAGATAGCCCAAGGAGAAAAGGACCTGAAGCAACAGCTGGCCCAGGCTCTGCAGGAGCATTGGGCTC
TAATGGAAGAGCTAAATCGCAGCAAGAAGGACTTTGAAGCAATCATTCAAGCCAAGAACAAAGAATTAGA
GCAGACCAAGGAAGAGAAGGAGAAGATGCAAGCACAGAAGGAAGAAGTTCTTAGCCACATGAATGATGTG
CTAGAGAATGAGCTCCAAAGTATTATTTGTTCAGAATACTTCATTGAGGCTGTCACCTTGAACTGTGCCC
ACAGTTTCTGCTCCTACTGTATCAATGAATGGATGAAGCGGAAGATAGAATGCCCCATTTGTCGGAAGGA
CATTAAGTCCAAAACATACTCTTTGGTTCTGGACAATTGCATTAATAAGATGGTAAATAATCTGAGCTCA
GAAGTGAAAGAACGACGAATTGTTCTCATTAGGGAACGAAAAGCAAAGAGATTGTTCTGAGAATTCCACC
ACACTGGACTAGTGGATCCGAGCTCGGTACCAAGCTTAAGTTTAAACCGCTGATCAGCCTCGACTGTGCC
TTCTAGTTGCCAGCCATCTGTTGTTTGCCCCTCCCCCGTGCCTTCCTTGACCCTGGAAGGTGCCACTCCC
ACTGTCCTTTCCTAATAAAATGAGGAAATTGCATCGCATTGTCTGAGTAGGTGTCATTCTATTCTGGGGG
GTGGGGTGGGGCAGGACAGCAAGGGGGAGGATTGGGAAGACAATAGCAGGCATGCTGGGGATGCGGTGGG
CTCTATGGCTTCTGAGGCGGAAAGAACCAGCTGGGGCTCTAGGGGGTATCCCC
[124 nt withheld, positions 5654-5777]
C
[91 nt withheld, positions 5779-5869]
A
[49 nt withheld, positions 5871-5919]
CCTTTGACGTTGGAGTCCACGTTCTTT
[37 nt withheld, positions 5947-5983]
ACCCTATCTCGGTCTATTCTTTTGATTTATAAGGGATTTTGCCGATTTCGGCCTATTGGTTAAAAAATGA
GCTGATTTAACAAAAATTTAACGCGAATTAATTCTGTGGAATGTGTGTCAGTTAGGGTGTGGAAAGTCCC
CAGGCTCCCCAGCAGGCAGAAGTATGCAAAGCATGCATCTCAATTAGTCAGCAACCAGGTGTGGAAAGTC
CCCAGGCTCCCCAGCAGGCAGAAGTATGCAAAGCATGCATCTCAATTAGTCAGCAACCATAGTCCCGCCC
CTAACTCCGCCCATCCCGCCCCTAACTCCGCCCAGTTCCGCCCATTCTCCGCCCCATGGCTGACTAATTT
TTTTTATTTATGCAGAGGCCGAGGCCGCCTCTGCCTCTGAGCTATTCCAGAAGTAGTGAGGAGGCTTTTT
TGGAGGCCTAGGCTTTTGCAAAAAGCTCCCGGGAGCTTGTATATCCATTTTCGGATCTGATCAAGAGACA
GGATGAGGATCGTTTCGCATGATTGAACAAGATGGATTGCACGCAGGTTCTCCGGCCGCTTGGGTGGAGA
GGCTATTCGGCTATGACTGGGCACAACAGACAATCGGCTGCTCTGATGCCGCCGTGTTCCGGCTGTCAGC
GCAGGGGCGCCCGGTTCTTTTTGTCAAGACCGACCTGTCCGGTGCCCTGAATGAACTGCAGGACGAGGCA
GCGCGGCTATCGTGGCTGGCCACGACGGGCGTTCCTTGCGCAGCTGTGCTCGACGTTGTCACTGAAGCGG
GAAGGGACTGGCTGCTATTGGGCGAAGTGCCGGGGCAGGATCTCCTGTCATCTCACCTTGCTCCTGCCGA
GAAAGTATCCATCATGGCTGATGCAATGCGGCGGCTGCATACGCTTGATCCGGCTACCTGCCCATTCGAC
CACCAAGCGAAACATCGCATCGAGCGAGCACGTACTCGGATGGAAGCCGGTCTTGTCGATCAGGATGATC
TGGACGAAGAGCATCAGGGGCTCGCGCCAGCCGAACTGTTCGCCAGGCTCAAGGCGCGCATGCCCGACGG
CGAGGATCTCGTCGTGACCCATGGCGATGCCTGCTTGCCGAATATCATGGTGGAAAATGGCCGCTTTTCT
GGATTCATCGACTGTGGCCGGCTGGGTGTGGCGGACCGCTATCAGGACATAGCGTTGGCTACCCGTGATA
TTGCTGAAGAGCTTGGCGGCGAATGGGCTGACCGCTTCCTCGTGCTTTACGGTATCGCCGCTCCCGATTC
GCAGCGCATCGCCTTCTATCGCCTTCTTGACGAGTTCTTCTGAGCGGGACTCTGGGGTTCGAAATGACCG
ACCAAGCGACGCCCAACCTGCCATCACGAGATTTCGATTCCACCGCCGCCTTCTATGAAAGGTTGGGCTT
CGGAATCGTTTTCCGGGACGCCGGCTGGATGATCCTCCAGCGCGGGGATCTCATGCTGGAGTTCTTCGCC
CACCCCAACTTGTTTATTGCAGCTTATAATGGTTACAAATAAAGCAATAGCATCACAAATTTCACAAATA
AAGCATTTTTTTCACTGCATTCTAGTTGTGGTTTGTCCAAACTCATCAATGTATCTTATCATGTCTGTAT
ACCGTCGACCTCTAGCTAGAGCTTGGCGTAATCATGGTCATAGCTGTTTCCTGTGTGAAATTGTTATCCG
CTCACAATTCCACACAACATACGAGCCGGAAGCATAAAGTGTAAAGCCTGGGGTGCCTAATGAGTGAGCT
AACTCACATTAATTGCGTTGCGCTCACTGCCCGCTTTCCAGTCGGGAAACCTGTCGTGCCAGCTGCATTA
ATGAATCGGCCAACGCGCGGGGAGAGGCGGTTTGC
